Addgene plasmid #168805: PB_iETV2_P2A_GFP_Puro
Purpose: PiggyBac transposon construct with doxycycline inducible ETV2 + GFP expression
Depositing lab: Prashant Mali. Depositing organization: University of California, San Diego (UCSD). Publication: Programmatic introduction of parenchymal cell types into blood vessel organoids. Dailamy A, Parekh U, Katrekar D, Kumar A, McDonald D, Moreno A, Bagheri P, Ng TN, Mali P. Stem Cell Reports. 2021 Sep 8. pii: S2213-6711(21)00432-X. doi: 10.1016/j.stemcr.2021.08.014. PubMed 34559998.
Backbone
  Vector backbone: PB-TRE
  Backbone size w/o insert (bp): 7527
  Total vector size (bp): 1896
  Vector type: Mammalian Expression, Synthetic Biology ; PiggyBac
  Selectable markers: Puromycin
Growth in bacteria
  Bacterial resistance: Ampicillin, 100 μg/mL
  Growth temperature: 37°C
  Growth strain: NEB Stable
  Copy number: Unknown
Gene/Insert
  Gene/Insert name: ETV2 (alt name: ETV2-P2A-GFP)
  Species: H. sapiens (human), Synthetic
  Insert size (bp): 1896
  Entrez Gene: ETV2 (a.k.a. ER71, ETSRP71)
  Promoter: TRE
  Cloning method: Gibson Cloning
  Sequencing primers: 5′ cagatcgcctggagcaattc; 3′ ttgtctccttccgtgtttca
Terms and licenses: Academic/Nonprofit Terms; Industry Terms: Not Available to Industry
How to cite: PB_iETV2_P2A_GFP_Puro was a gift from Prashant Mali (Addgene plasmid # 168805 ; http://n2t.net/addgene:168805 ; RRID:Addgene_168805)
