[The description below was written by a language model from this plasmid's Addgene catalogue record and pLannotate feature annotations shown in this document.]
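Description:
PB_iETV2_P2A_GFP_Puro is a PiggyBac transposon plasmid, built on the PB-TRE backbone, for doxycycline-inducible expression of the human ETS transcription factor ETV2 together with GFP in mammalian cells. It is propagated in E. coli through a high-copy ColE1/pUC-type origin with ampicillin resistance (AmpR), and it also carries an f1 origin and remnants of a lac/lacZα cloning region. The catalogue lists the total vector size as equal to the insert size, which appears to be an entry error. The sequenced record is 9,423 nt, consistent with backbone plus insert.

The inducible cassette begins with a TRE3G Tet-responsive promoter, which sits at the end of the circular sequence record and reads directly into the ETV2 coding sequence. ETV2 is followed by EGFP. According to the construct name and insert description the two are joined by a P2A self-cleaving peptide, so one transcript yields separate ETV2 and fluorescent reporter proteins. The P2A itself is not annotated in the feature table. An HSV TK polyadenylation signal lies downstream. A second, constitutive unit uses an EF-1α core promoter with an HTLV-1 LTR fragment to drive a reverse tetracycline transactivator (annotated as rtTA3 with a VP16-derived activation domain). This is followed by puromycin N-acetyltransferase and an SV40 poly(A) signal. The linker between the transactivator and PuroR is not annotated. The plasmid is therefore an all-in-one Tet-On system, with puromycin selecting stably modified cells. The PiggyBac terminal repeats are not called by the annotation tool, although the vector type implies them. Genomic integration would require a transposase supplied separately. The associated publication concerns introducing additional cell types into blood vessel organoids.
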