Features (pLannotate 1.2.2; 24 found; start..end, strand, type, name):
     19..1128    +  CDS            ETV2: ETV2_HUMAN - Also known as ER71, ETSRP71. Experimental evidence at transcript level: Swiss-Prot protein existence level 2. Binds to DNA sequences containing the consensus pentanucleotide 5'-CGGA[AT]-3'. From Homo sapiens (Human).
   1195..1914    +  CDS            EGFP: the original enhanced GFP (Yang et al., 1996) mammalian codon-optimized
   1995..2043    +  polyA_signal   HSV TK poly(A) signal: herpes simplex virus thymidine kinase polyadenylation signal (Cole and Stacy, 1985)
   2134..2150    -  polyA_signal   bGH poly(A) signal (fragment): bovine growth hormone polyadenylation signal
   2274..2485    +  promoter       EF-1α core promoter: core promoter for human elongation factor EF-1α
   2498..2766    +  LTR            5' LTR (truncated): truncated 5' long terminal repeat (LTR) from human T-cell leukemia virus (HTLV) type 1
   2800..3497    +  CDS            rtTA3 (fragment): reverse tetracycline transactivator 3 activates expression from Tet-responsive promoters in the presence of doxycycline
   3427..3537    +  CDS            VP48: 3 tandem repeats of the minimal activation domain of herpes simplex virus VP16 (Cheng et al., 2013)
   3598..4197    +  CDS            PuroR: puromycin N-acetyltransferase; pac from Streptomyces alboniger; confers resistance to puromycin
   4198..4225    +  misc_feature   WPRE (fragment): woodchuck hepatitis virus posttranscriptional regulatory element
   4230..4351    +  polyA_signal   SV40 poly(A) signal: SV40 polyadenylation signal
   4369..4461    +  ncRNA          G-CSF SLDE: Accession: RF00183 - G-CSF factor stem-loop destabilising element (SLDE)
   5158..5625    +  CDS            B (fragment): PORTL_LAMBD - Experimental evidence at protein level: Swiss-Prot protein existence level 1. Forms the portal vertex of the capsid (PubMed:6228056, PubMed:6232391). This portal plays critical roles in head assembly, genome packaging, neck/tail attachment, and genome ejection (Probable). The portal protein multimerizes as a single ring-shaped homododecamer arranged around a central channel (PubMed:6232391). Binds to the terminase subunits to form the packaging machine (PubMed:7799432). From Escherichia phage lambda (Bacteriophage lambda).
   5663..5679    -  protein_bind   lac operator: The lac repressor binds to the lac operator to inhibit transcription in E. coli. This inhibition can be relieved by adding lactose or isopropyl-β-D-thiogalactopyranoside (IPTG). lac repressor encoded by lacI
   5687..5717    -  promoter       lac promoter: promoter for the E. coli lac operon
   5732..5753    -  protein_bind   CAP binding site: CAP binding activates transcription in the presence of cAMP. E. coli catabolite activator protein
   5766..5858    -  CDS            lacI (fragment): lac repressor; lacI; The lac repressor binds to the lac operator to inhibit transcription in E. coli. This inhibition can be relieved by adding lactose or isopropyl-β-D-thiogalactopyranoside (IPTG).
   6041..6629    -  rep_origin     ori: high-copy-number ColE1/pMB1/pBR322/pUC origin of replication
   6800..7660    -  CDS            AmpR: β-lactamase; bla; confers resistance to ampicillin, carbenicillin, and related antibiotics
   7661..7765    -  promoter       AmpR promoter: bla
   7818..8246    -  rep_origin     f1 ori (sequence partly withheld): f1 bacteriophage origin of replication; arrow indicates direction of (+) strand synthesis
   8251..8406    -  CDS            lacZα (fragment): LacZα fragment of β-galactosidase; lacZ fragment
   8408..8527    +  CDS            B (fragment): PORTL_LAMBD - Experimental evidence at protein level: Swiss-Prot protein existence level 1. Forms the portal vertex of the capsid (PubMed:6228056, PubMed:6232391). This portal plays critical roles in head assembly, genome packaging, neck/tail attachment, and genome ejection (Probable). The portal protein multimerizes as a single ring-shaped homododecamer arranged around a central channel (PubMed:6232391). Binds to the terminase subunits to form the packaging machine (PubMed:7799432). From Escherichia phage lambda (Bacteriophage lambda).
   9045..9423    +  promoter       TRE3G promoter: 3rd-generation Tet-responsive promoter that can be activated by binding of Tet-On® 3G
>Addgene plasmid #168805 | PB_iETV2_P2A_GFP_Puro | addgene full sequence | sequence record 332420 | Addgene NGS Result
GGTCTAGAGCTAGCCACCATGGATCTTTGGAACTGGGATGAAGCTTCCCCTCAAGAAGTTCCCCCCGGAA
ATAAACTCGCGGGGCTTGGAAGACTCCCTCGCCTTCCGCAACGCGTCTGGGGCGGATGCCCTGGTGGAGC
CTCAGCGGACCCAAACCCTTTGTCTCCAGCGGAGGGGGCAAAGTTGGGTTTCTGCTTCCCGGATCTTGCT
TTGCAAGGCGATACTCCAACGGCGACGGCAGAGACCTGTTGGAAAGGCACCAGTAGCTCCCTGGCCAGCT
TTCCGCAGCTCGATTGGGGGTCAGCCCTTCTCCATCCCGAAGTTCCCTGGGGGGCGGAACCCGACTCCCA
AGCCCTTCCCTGGAGTGGTGATTGGACAGATATGGCATGCACAGCCTGGGACAGTTGGTCCGGGGCGTCA
CAGACATTGGGACCAGCCCCACTTGGACCGGGGCCTATCCCCGCAGCAGGAAGCGAAGGAGCTGCTGGTC
AGAACTGTGTGCCCGTGGCTGGTGAGGCTACCAGTTGGTCCAGGGCCCAGGCAGCAGGCAGTAACACCAG
CTGGGATTGCTCAGTGGGGCCTGACGGGGATACTTATTGGGGCTCTGGTCTTGGTGGAGAACCGAGAACG
GACTGTACGATAAGTTGGGGCGGTCCAGCTGGGCCTGATTGTACTACGTCATGGAATCCTGGCTTGCACG
CCGGCGGCACGACAAGCCTTAAGAGATATCAAAGTTCAGCCCTTACAGTTTGCTCAGAACCTTCCCCGCA
AAGTGACCGAGCGTCACTGGCGCGATGTCCTAAAACTAATCATCGAGGGCCGATCCAGTTGTGGCAGTTT
TTGCTTGAACTCCTTCACGATGGCGCGAGGAGCAGTTGCATCAGATGGACCGGTAACAGCAGGGAGTTCC
AATTGTGTGACCCCAAGGAAGTGGCTCGACTGTGGGGTGAGCGCAAACGGAAGCCTGGTATGAATTACGA
AAAGTTGAGTAGGGGTTTGCGATATTACTATAGGCGCGACATCGTTCGAAAGTCCGGTGGTCGAAAGTAC
ACATACAGATTCGGCGGTCGCGTACCATCTCTTGCATACCCTGATTGCGCAGGCGGGGGTAGGGGTGCGG
AAACACAAGGATCCGGCGCAACAAACTTCTCTCTGCTGAAACAAGCCGGAGATGTCGAAGAGAATCCTGG
ACCGATGGTGAGCAAGGGCGAGGAGCTGTTCACCGGGGTGGTGCCCATCCTGGTCGAGCTGGACGGCGAC
GTAAACGGCCACAAGTTCAGCGTGTCCGGCGAGGGCGAGGGCGATGCCACCTACGGCAAGCTGACCCTGA
AGTTCATCTGCACCACCGGCAAGCTGCCCGTGCCCTGGCCCACCCTCGTGACCACCCTGACCTACGGCGT
GCAGTGCTTCAGCCGCTACCCCGACCACATGAAGCAGCACGACTTCTTCAAGTCCGCCATGCCCGAAGGC
TACGTCCAGGAGCGCACCATCTTCTTCAAGGACGACGGCAACTACAAGACCCGCGCCGAGGTGAAGTTCG
AGGGCGACACCCTGGTGAACCGCATCGAGCTGAAGGGCATCGACTTCAAGGAGGACGGCAACATCCTGGG
GCACAAGCTGGAGTACAACTACAACAGCCACAACGTCTATATCATGGCCGACAAGCAGAAGAACGGCATC
AAGGTGAACTTCAAGATCCGCCACAACATCGAGGACGGCAGCGTGCAGCTCGCCGACCACTACCAGCAGA
ACACCCCCATCGGCGACGGCCCCGTGCTGCTGCCCGACAACCACTACCTGAGCACCCAGTCCGCCCTGAG
CAAAGACCCCAACGAGAAGCGCGATCACATGGTCCTGCTGGAGTTCGTGACCGCCGCCGGGATCACTCTC
GGCATGGACGAGCTGTACAAGTAAACCGGTTAGTAATGAGTTTAAACGGGGGAGGCTAACTGAAACACGG
AAGGAGACAATACCGGAAGGAACCCGCGCTATGACGGCAATAAAAAGACAGAATAAAACGCACGGGTGTT
GGGTCGTTTGTTCATAAACGCGGGGTTCGGTCCCAGGGCTGGCACTCTGTCGATACCCCACCGAGACCCC
ATTGGGGCCAATACGCCCGCGTTTCTTCCTTTTCCCCACCCCACCCCCCAAGTTCGGGTGAAGGCCCAGG
GCTCGCAGCCAACGTCGGGGCGGCAGGCCCTGCCATAGCAGATCTGCGAAATCGGATCCAGCTGAATCTA
AGTGGATCTGCGATCGCTCCGGTGCCCGTCAGTGGGCAGAGCGCACATCGCCCACAGTCCCCGAGAAGTT
GGGGGGAGGGGTCGGCAATTGAACGGGTGCCTAGAGAAGGTGGCGCGGGGTAAACTGGGAAAGTGATGTC
GTGTACTGGCTCCGCCTTTTTCCCGAGGGTGGGGGAGAACCGTATATAAGTGCAGTAGTCGCCGTGAACG
TTCTTTTTCGCAACGGGTTTGCCGCCAGAACACAGCTGAAGCTTCGAGGGGCTCGCATCTCTCCTTCACG
CGCCCGCCGCCCTACCTGAGGCCGCCATCCACGCCGGTTGAGTCGCGTTCTGCCGCCTCCCGCCTGTGGT
GCCTCCTGAACTGCGTCCGCCGTCTAGGTAAGTTTAAAGCTCAGGTCGAGACCGGGCCTTTGTCCGGCGC
TCCCTTGGAGCCTACCTAGACTCAGCCGGCTCTCCACGCTTTGCCTGACCCTGCTTGCTCAACTCTACGT
CTTTGTTTCGTTTTCTGTTCTGCGCCGTTACAGATCTAAGCTGTGACCGGCGCCTACTCTAGAGCCGCCA
TGTCTAGACTGGACAAGAGCAAAGTCATAAACTCTGCTCTGGAATTACTCAATGGAGTCGGTATCGAAGG
CCTGACGACAAGGAAACTCGCTCAAAAGCTGGGAGTTGAGCAGCCTACCCTGTACTGGCACGTGAAGAAC
AAGCGGGCCCTGCTCGATGCCCTGCCAATCGAGATGCTGGACAGGCATCATACCCACTCCTGCCCCCTGG
AAGGCGAGTCATGGCAAGACTTTCTGCGGAACAACGCCAAGTCATACCGCTGTGCTCTCCTCTCACATCG
CGACGGGGCTAAAGTGCATCTCGGCACCCGCCCAACAGAGAAACAGTACGAAACCCTGGAAAATCAGCTC
GCGTTCCTGTGTCAGCAAGGCTTCTCCCTGGAGAACGCACTGTACGCTCTGTCCGCCGTGGGCCACTTTA
CACTGGGCTGCGTATTGGAGGAACAGGAGCATCAAGTAGCAAAAGAGGAAAGAGAGACACCTACCACCGA
TTCTATGCCCCCACTTCTGAAACAAGCAATTGAGCTGTTCGACCGGCAGGGAGCCGAACCTGCCTTCCTT
TTCGGCCTGGAACTAATCATATGTGGCCTGGAGAAACAGCTAAAGTGCGAAAGCGGCGGGCCGACCGACG
CCCTTGACGATTTTGACTTAGACATGCTCCCAGCCGATGCCCTTGACGACTTTGACCTTGATATGCTGCC
TGCTGACGCTCTTGACGATTTTGACCTTGACATGCTCCCCGGGGAGGGCCGAGGAAGTCTTCTAACATGC
GGTGACGTGGAGGAGAATCCCGGCCCTATGACCGAGTACAAGCCCACGGTGCGCCTCGCCACCCGCGACG
ACGTCCCCAGGGCCGTACGCACCCTCGCCGCCGCGTTCGCCGACTACCCCGCCACGCGCCACACCGTCGA
TCCGGACCGCCACATCGAGCGGGTCACCGAGCTGCAAGAACTCTTCCTCACGCGCGTCGGGCTCGACATC
GGCAAGGTGTGGGTCGCGGACGACGGCGCCGCGGTGGCGGTCTGGACCACGCCGGAGAGCGTCGAAGCGG
GGGCGGTGTTCGCCGAGATCGGCCCGCGCATGGCCGAGTTGAGCGGTTCCCGGCTGGCCGCGCAGCAACA
GATGGAAGGCCTCCTGGCGCCGCACCGGCCCAAGGAGCCCGCGTGGTTCCTGGCCACCGTCGGCGTCTCG
CCCGACCACCAGGGCAAGGGTCTGGGCAGCGCCGTCGTGCTCCCCGGAGTGGAGGCGGCCGAGCGCGCCG
GGGTGCCCGCCTTCCTGGAGACCTCCGCGCCCCGCAACCTCCCCTTCTACGAGCGGCTCGGCTTCACCGT
CACCGCCGACGTCGAGGTGCCCGAAGGACCGCGCACCTGGTGCATGACCCGCAAGCCCGGTGCCTGAAAT
CAACCTCTGGATTACAAAATTTGTGGGTAAACTTGTTTATTGCAGCTTATAATGGTTACAAATAAAGCAA
TAGCATCACAAATTTCACAAATAAAGCATTTTTTTCACTGCATTCTAGTTGTGGTTTGTCCAAACTCATC
AATGTATCTTATCATGTCTGGAATTGACTCAAATGATGTCAATTAGTCTATCAGAAGCTCATCTGGTCTC
CCTTCCGGGGGACAAGACATCCCTGTTTAATATTTAAACAGCAGTGTTCCCAAACTGGGTTCTTATATCC
CTTGCTCTGGTCAACCAGGTTGCAGGGTTTCCTGTCCTCACAGGAACGAAGTCCCTAAAGAAACAGTGGC
AGCCAGGTTTAGCCCCGGAATTGACTGGATTCCTTTTTTAGGGCCCATTGGTATGGCTTTTTCCCCGTAT
CCCCCCAGGTGTCTGCAGGCTCAAAGAGCAGCGAGAAGCGTTCAGAGGAAAGCGATCCCGTGCCACCTTC
CCCGTGCCCGGGCTGTCCCCGCACGCTGCCGGCTCGGGGATGCGGGGGGAGCGCCGGACCGGAGCGGAGC
CCCGGGCGGCTCGCTGCTGCCCCCTAGCGGGGGAGGGACGTAATTACATCCCTGGGGGCTTTGGGGGGGG
GCTGTCCCTGATATCTATAACAAGAAAATATATATATAATAAGTTATCACGTAAGTAGAACATGAAATAA
CAATATAATTATCGTATGAGTTAAATCTTAAAAGTCACGTAAAAGATAATCATGCGTCATTTTGACTCAC
GCGGTCGTTATAGTTCAAAATCAGTGACACTTACCGCATTGACAAGCACGCCTCACGGGAGCTCCAAGCG
GCGACTGAGATGTCCTAAATGCACAGCGACGGATTCGCGCTATTTAGAAAGAGAGAGCAATATTTCAAGA
ATGCATGCGTCAATTTTACGCAGACTATCTTTCTAGGGTTAATCTAGCTGCATCAGGATCATATCGTCGG
GTCTTTTTTCCGGCTCAGTCATCGCCCAAGCTGGCGCTATCTGGGCATCGGGGAGGAAGAAGCCCGTGCC
TTTTCCCGCGAGGTTGAAGCGGCATGGAAAGAGTTTGCCGAGGATGACTGCTGCTGCATTGACGTTGAGC
GAAAACGCACGTTTACCATGATGATTCGGGAAGGTGTGGCCATGCACGCCTTTAACGGTGAACTGTTCGT
TCAGGCCACCTGGGATACCAGTTCGTCGCGGCTTTTCCGGACACAGTTCCGGATGGTCAGCCCGAAGCGC
ATCAGCAACCCGAACAATACCGGCGACAGCCGGAACTGCCGTGCCGGTGTGCAGATTAATGACAGCGGTG
CGGCGCTGGGATATTACGTCAGCGAGGACGGGTATCCTGGCTGGATGCCGCAGAAATGGACATGGATACC
CCGTGAGTTACCCGGCGGGCGCGCTTGGCGTAATCATGGTCATAGCTGTTTCCTGTGTGAAATTGTTATC
CGCTCACAATTCCACACAACATACGAGCCGGAAGCATAAAGTGTAAAGCCTGGGGTGCCTAATGAGTGAG
CTAACTCACATTAATTGCGTTGCGCTCACTGCCCGCTTTCCAGTCGGGAAACCTGTCGTGCCAGCTGCAT
TAATGAATCGGCCAACGCGCGGGGAGAGGCGGTTTGCGTATTGGGCGCTCTTCCGCTTCCTCGCTCACTG
ACTCGCTGCGCTCGGTCGTTCGGCTGCGGCGAGCGGTATCAGCTCACTCAAAGGCGGTAATACGGTTATC
CACAGAATCAGGGGATAACGCAGGAAAGAACATGTGAGCAAAAGGCCAGCAAAAGGCCAGGAACCGTAAA
AAGGCCGCGTTGCTGGCGTTTTTCCATAGGCTCCGCCCCCCTGACGAGCATCACAAAAATCGACGCTCAA
GTCAGAGGTGGCGAAACCCGACAGGACTATAAAGATACCAGGCGTTTCCCCCTGGAAGCTCCCTCGTGCG
CTCTCCTGTTCCGACCCTGCCGCTTACCGGATACCTGTCCGCCTTTCTCCCTTCGGGAAGCGTGGCGCTT
TCTCATAGCTCACGCTGTAGGTATCTCAGTTCGGTGTAGGTCGTTCGCTCCAAGCTGGGCTGTGTGCACG
AACCCCCCGTTCAGCCCGACCGCTGCGCCTTATCCGGTAACTATCGTCTTGAGTCCAACCCGGTAAGACA
CGACTTATCGCCACTGGCAGCAGCCACTGGTAACAGGATTAGCAGAGCGAGGTATGTAGGCGGTGCTACA
GAGTTCTTGAAGTGGTGGCCTAACTACGGCTACACTAGAAGAACAGTATTTGGTATCTGCGCTCTGCTGA
AGCCAGTTACCTTCGGAAAAAGAGTTGGTAGCTCTTGATCCGGCAAACAAACCACCGCTGGTAGCGGTGG
TTTTTTTGTTTGCAAGCAGCAGATTACGCGCAGAAAAAAAGGATCTCAAGAAGATCCTTTGATCTTTTCT
ACGGGGTCTGACGCTCAGTGGAACGAAAACTCACGTTAAGGGATTTTGGTCATGAGATTATCAAAAAGGA
TCTTCACCTAGATCCTTTTAAATTAAAAATGAAGTTTTAAATCAATCTAAAGTATATATGAGTAAACTTG
GTCTGACAGTTACCAATGCTTAATCAGTGAGGCACCTATCTCAGCGATCTGTCTATTTCGTTCATCCATA
GTTGCCTGACTCCCCGTCGTGTAGATAACTACGATACGGGAGGGCTTACCATCTGGCCCCAGTGCTGCAA
TGATACCGCGAGACCCACGCTCACCGGCTCCAGATTTATCAGCAATAAACCAGCCAGCCGGAAGGGCCGA
GCGCAGAAGTGGTCCTGCAACTTTATCCGCCTCCATCCAGTCTATTAATTGTTGCCGGGAAGCTAGAGTA
AGTAGTTCGCCAGTTAATAGTTTGCGCAACGTTGTTGCCATTGCTACAGGCATCGTGGTGTCACGCTCGT
CGTTTGGTATGGCTTCATTCAGCTCCGGTTCCCAACGATCAAGGCGAGTTACATGATCCCCCATGTTGTG
CAAAAAAGCGGTTAGCTCCTTCGGTCCTCCGATCGTTGTCAGAAGTAAGTTGGCCGCAGTGTTATCACTC
ATGGTTATGGCAGCACTGCATAATTCTCTTACTGTCATGCCATCCGTAAGATGCTTTTCTGTGACTGGTG
AGTACTCAACCAAGTCATTCTGAGAATAGTGTATGCGGCGACCGAGTTGCTCTTGCCCGGCGTCAATACG
GGATAATACCGCGCCACATAGCAGAACTTTAAAAGTGCTCATCATTGGAAAACGTTCTTCGGGGCGAAAA
CTCTCAAGGATCTTACCGCTGTTGAGATCCAGTTCGATGTAACCCACTCGTGCACCCAACTGATCTTCAG
CATCTTTTACTTTCACCAGCGTTTCTGGGTGAGCAAAAACAGGAAGGCAAAATGCCGCAAAAAAGGGAAT
AAGGGCGACACGGAAATGTTGAATACTCATACTCTTCCTTTTTCAATATTATTGAAGCATTTATCAGGGT
TATTGTCTCATGAGCGGATACATATTTGAATGTATTTAGAAAAATAAACAAATAGGGGTTCCGCGCACAT
TTCCCCGAAAAGTGCCACCTAAATTGTAAGCGTTAATATTTTGTTAAAATTCGCGTTAAATTTTTGTTAA
ATCAGCTCATTTTTTAACCAATAGGCCGAAATCGGCAAAATCCCTTATAAATCAAAAGAATAGACCGAGA
TAGGGT
[37 nt withheld, positions 7917-7953]
AAAGAACGTGGACTCCAACGTCAAAGG
[49 nt withheld, positions 7981-8029]
T
[91 nt withheld, positions 8031-8121]
G
[124 nt withheld, positions 8123-8246]
CCCATTCGCCATTCAGGCTGCGCAACTGTTGGGAAGGGCGATCGGTGCGGGCCTCTTCGCTATTACGCCA
GCTGGCGAAAGGGGGATGTGCTGCAAGGCGATTAAGTTGGGTAACGCCAGGGTTTTCCCAGTCACGACGT
TGTAAAACGACGGCCAGTGAGCGCGCCTCGTTCATTCACGTTTTTGAACCCGTGGAGGACGGGCAGACTC
GCGGTGCAAATGTGTTTTACAGCGTGATGGAGCAGATGAAGATGCTCGACACGCTGCAGAACACGCAGCT
AGATTAACCCTAGAAAGATAATCATATTGTGACGTACGTTAAAGATAATCATGTGTAAAATTGACGCATG
TGTTTTATCGGTCTGTATATCGAGGTTTATTTATTAATTTGAATAGATATTAAGTTTTATTATATTTACA
CTTACATACTAATAATAAATTCAACAAACAATTTATTTATGTTTATTTATTTATTAAAAAAAACAAAAAC
TCAAAATTTCTTCTATAAAGTAACAAAACTTTTATGAGGGACAGCCCCCCCCCAAAGCCCCCAGGGATGT
AATTACGTCCCTCCCCCGCTAGGGGGCAGCAGCGAGCCGCCCGGGGCTCCGCTCCGGTCCGGCGCTCCCC
CCGCATCCCCGAGCCGGCAGCGTGCGGGGACAGCCCGGGCACGGGGAAGGTGGCACGGGATCGCTTTCCT
CTGAACGCTTCTCGCTGCTCTTTGAGCCTGCAGACACCTGGGGGGATACGGGGAAAAGGCCTCCACGGCC
ACTAGTCTTTCGTCTTCAAGAATTCCTCGAGTTTACTCCCTATCAGTGATAGAGAACGTATGAAGAGTTT
ACTCCCTATCAGTGATAGAGAACGTATGCAGACTTTACTCCCTATCAGTGATAGAGAACGTATAAGGAGT
TTACTCCCTATCAGTGATAGAGAACGTATGACCAGTTTACTCCCTATCAGTGATAGAGAACGTATCTACA
GTTTACTCCCTATCAGTGATAGAGAACGTATATCCAGTTTACTCCCTATCAGTGATAGAGAACGTATAAG
CTTTAGGCGTGTACGGTGGGCGCCTATAAAAGCAGAGCTCGTTTAGTGAACCGTCAGATCGCCTGGAGCA
ATTCCACAACACTTTTGTCTTATACCAACTTTCCGTACCACTTCCTACCCTCGTAAA
